Addgene plasmid #243744: pAWP78-PVCpnf_pvc13-Ad5_HUHe-Pvc10-Cas9
Purpose: PVC structural operon - tail fiber (Pvc13) retargeted with Ad5 knob - spike tip (Pvc10) loaded with HUHe on NTD and Cas9 on CTD
Depositing lab: Feng Zhang. Depositing organization: Broad Institute. Publication: Targeted delivery of diverse biomolecules with engineered bacterial nanosyringes. Kreitz J, Yang V, Friedrich MJ, Pham J, Macrae RK, Zhang F. Nat Biotechnol. 2025 Aug 12. doi: 10.1038/s41587-025-02774-x. PubMed 40796978.
Backbone
  Vector backbone: pAWP78
  Vector type: Bacterial Expression
Growth in bacteria
  Bacterial resistance: Kanamycin, 50 μg/mL
  Growth temperature: 37°C
  Growth strain: EPI300
  Copy number: Low Copy
Gene/Insert
  Gene/Insert name: pvc13-Ad5_HUHe-Pvc10-Cas9
  Species: Synthetic
  Cloning method: Gibson Cloning
Terms and licenses: Academic/Nonprofit Terms; Industry Terms: Not Available to Industry
How to cite: pAWP78-PVCpnf_pvc13-Ad5_HUHe-Pvc10-Cas9 was a gift from Feng Zhang (Addgene plasmid # 243744 ; http://n2t.net/addgene:243744 ; RRID:Addgene_243744)
