[The description below was written by a language model from this plasmid's Addgene catalogue record and pLannotate feature annotations shown in this document.]
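Description:
pAWP78-PVCpnf_pvc13-Ad5_HUHe-Pvc10-Cas9 is a large (about 30.5 kb) bacterial expression plasmid that carries the structural operon of a Photorhabdus virulence cassette (PVC), a contractile "nanosyringe" particle, in an engineered form. The pAWP78 backbone is a broad-host-range IncP-type replicon. The annotation shows oriV with its trans-acting replication protein gene trfA, and an oriT with traJ that would allow conjugative mobilisation. A ColE1/pMB1-type origin and a short tetR fragment are also detected. Selection is by kanamycin through the aph(3')-Ia (KanR) gene, and the record lists the plasmid as low copy.

The payload is a synthetic PVC operon with two modifications. The tail fibre protein Pvc13, which determines target-cell recognition, is retargeted with the adenovirus 5 fibre knob. This matches the annotated Ad5 spike fragment, the domain that binds the coxsackievirus and adenovirus receptor on target cells. The spike tip protein Pvc10 is fused to an HUH endonuclease domain (HUHe) at its N-terminus and to Streptococcus pyogenes Cas9 at its C-terminus. The annotated porcine circovirus 2 Rep fragment lies just upstream of the cas9 coding sequence and probably corresponds to the HUHe domain. Rep proteins of this kind nick a specific single-stranded DNA sequence and become covalently attached to it, which suggests a way to tether DNA cargo to the spike alongside Cas9.

Automated annotation covers only the backbone and these heterologous domains, so most of the PVC structural genes are unannotated. The promoter driving the operon is also not stated. The construct is intended for producing loaded, retargeted PVC particles in bacteria, for delivering biomolecules into target cells.
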