Features (pLannotate 1.2.2; 10 found; start..end, strand, type, name):
    339..1154    -  CDS            KanR: aminoglycoside phosphotransferase; aph(3')-Ia; confers resistance to kanamycin in bacteria or G418 (Geneticin®) in eukaryotes
   1286..1438    -  CDS            tetR (fragment): TETR1_ECOLX - Experimental evidence at protein level: Swiss-Prot protein existence level 1. TetR is the repressor of the tetracycline resistance element; its N-terminal region forms a helix-turn-helix structure and binds DNA. Binding of tetracycline to TetR reduces the repressor affinity for the tetracycline resistance gene (tetA) promoter operator sites. From Escherichia coli.
   1458..2606    -  CDS            trfA: trans-acting replication protein that binds to and activates oriV
   2878..3249    -  CDS            traJ: oriT-recognizing protein; traJ
   3282..3391    -  oriT           oriT: incP origin of transfer
   3537..4245    +  rep_origin     oriV: incP origin of replication
   4484..5072    +  rep_origin     ori: high-copy-number ColE1/pMB1/pBR322/pUC origin of replication
  13210..13554   +  CDS            Rep (fragment): REP_PCV2 - Experimental evidence at protein level: Swiss-Prot protein existence level 1. Essential for the replication of viral ssDNA. The closed circular ssDNA genome is first converted to a superhelical dsDNA. Rep and/or Rep' binds a specific hairpin at the genome origin of replication. Introduces an endonucleolytic nick within the conserved sequence 5'-AGTATTAC-3' in the intergenic region of the genome, thereby initiating the rolling circle replication (RCR). Following cleavage, binds covalently to the 5'-phosphate of DNA as a tyrosyl ester. The cleavage gives rise to a free 3'-OH that serv
  14254..18357   +  CDS            cas9: CAS9_STRP1 - Also known as csn1 From Streptococcus pyogenes serotype M1.
  24688..25380   +  CDS            SPIKE_ADE05 (fragment): Experimental evidence at protein level: Swiss-Prot protein existence level 1. Forms spikes that protrude from each vertex of the icosahedral capsid. Interacts with host coxsackievirus and adenovirus receptor CXADR located at the cell tight junctions to provide virion initial attachment to target cell. The fiber protein binds to CXADR with a higher affinity than CXADR binds to itself, thereby blocking the cell-cell adhesion function of CXADR dimers and leading to local disruption of the tight junction. Fiber protein present on neo- synthesized particles may thus disrupt the junctional integrity
>Addgene plasmid #243744 | pAWP78-PVCpnf_pvc13-Ad5_HUHe-Pvc10-Cas9 | addgene full sequence | sequence record 484646 | Addgene NGS Result
GAGATGATGATAAGAATGGTCAGTCACCAGATAAAATGATCTCTGGTCAATTTTAGGAAAGCTGAAAAAA
CCTGACCAAATGCGTCGTAAATTCTATGCTTAGAAAGACTCGGTGCCAGTGTAATACCTAAGATATGGTT
TTTATTTCCATATCTGTTCGAAAACTTAGAAATAACAAGTTCAACAATAACCAGGGACTTTAAATATCGG
ATCCTTGTCGGGAAGATGCGTGATCTGATCCTTCAACTCAGCAAAAGTTCGATTTATTCAACAAAGCCGC
CGTCCCGTCAAGTCAGCGTAATGCTCTGCCAGTGTTACAACCAATTAACCAATTCTGATTAGAAAAACTC
ATCGAGCATCAAATGAAACTGCAATTTATTCATATCAGGATTATCAATACCATATTTTTGAAAAAGCCGT
TTCTGTAATGAAGGAGAAAACTCACCGAGGCAGTTCCATAGGATGGCAAGATCCTGGTATCGGTCTGCGA
TTCCGACTCGTCCAACATCAATACAACCTATTAATTTCCCCTCGTCAAAAATAAGGTTATCAAGTGAGAA
ATCACCATGAGTGACGACTGAATCCGGTGAGAATGGCAAAAGCTTATGCATTTCTTTCCAGACTTGTTCA
ACAGGCCAGCCATTACGCTCGTCATCAAAATCACTCGCATCAACCAAACCGTTATTCATTCGTGATTGCG
CCTGAGCGAGACGAAATACGCGATCGCTGTTAAAAGGACAATTACAAACAGGAATCGAATGCAACCGGCG
CAGGAACACTGCCAGCGCATCAACAATATTTTCACCTGAATCAGGATATTCTTCTAATACCTGGAATGCT
GTTTTCCCGGGGATCGCAGTGGTGAGTAACCATGCATCATCAGGAGTACGGATAAAATGCTTGATGGTCG
GAAGAGGCATAAATTCCGTCAGCCAGTTTAGTCTGACCATCTCATCTGTAACATCATTGGCAACGCTACC
TTTGCCATGTTTCAGAAACAACTCTGGCGCATCGGGCTTCCCATACAATCGATAGATTGTCGCACCTGAT
TGCCCGACATTATCGCGAGCCCATTTATACCCATATAAATCAGCATCCATGTTGGAATTTAATCGCGGCC
TCGAGCAAGACGTTTCCCGTTGAATATGGCTCATAACACCCCTTGTATTACTGTTTATGTAAGCAGACAG
TTTTATTGTTCATGATGATATATTTTTATCTTGTGCAATGTAACATCAGAGATTTTGAGACACAACGTGG
CTTTCGACTTCCGGCAAGCTATACGCGCCCTAGAATTGTCAATTTTAATCCTCTGTTTATCGGCAGTTCG
TAGAGCGCGCCGTGCGTCCCGAGCGATACTGAGCGAAGCAAGTGCGTCGAGCAGTGCCCGCTTGTTCCTG
AAATGCCAGTAAAGCGCTGGCTGCTGAACCCCCAGCCGGAACTGACCCCACAAGGCCCTAGCGTTTGCAA
TGCACCAGGTCATCATTGACCCAGGCGTGTTCCACCAGGCCGCTGCCTCGCAACTCTTCGCAGGCTTCGC
CGACCTGCTCGCGCCACTTCTTCACGCGGGTGGAATCCGATCCGCACATGAGGCGGAAGGTTTCCAGCTT
GAGCGGGTACGGCTCCCGGTGCGAGCTGAAATAGTCGAACATCCGTCGGGCCGTCGGCGACAGCTTGCGG
TACTTCTCCCATATGAATTTCGTGTAGTGGTCGCCAGCAAACAGCACGACGATTTCCTCGTCGATCAGGA
CCTGGCAACGGGACGTTTTCTTGCCACGGTCCAGGACGCGGAAGCGGTGCAGCAGCGACACCGATTCCAG
GTGCCCAACGCGGTCGGACGTGAAGCCCATCGCCGTCGCCTGTAGGCGCGACAGGCATTCCTCGGCCTTC
GTGTAATACCGGCCATTGATCGACCAGCCCAGGTCCTGGCAAAGCTCGTAGAACGTGAAGGTGATCGGCT
CGCCGATAGGGGTGCGCTTCGCGTACTCCAACACCTGCTGCCACACCAGTTCGTCATCGTCGGCCCGCAG
CTCGACGCCGGTGTAGGTGATCTTCACGTCCTTGTTGACGTGGAAAATGACCTTGTTTTGCAGCGCCTCG
CGCGGGATTTTCTTGTTGCGCGTGGTGAACAGGGCAGAGCGGGCCGTGTCGTTTGGCATCGCTCGCATCG
TGTCCGGCCACGGCGCAATATCGAACAAGGAAAGCTGCATTTCCTTGATCTGCTGCTTCGTGTGTTTCAG
CAACGCGGCCTGCTTGGCCTCGCTGACCTGTTTTGCCAGGTCCTCGCCGGCGGTTTTTCGCTTCTTGGTC
GTCATAGTTCCTCGCGTGTCGATGGTCATCGACTTCGCCAAACCTGCCGCCTCCTGTTCGAGACGACGCG
AACGCTCCACGGCGGCCGATGGCGCGGGCAGGGCAGGGGGAGCCAGTTGCACGCTGTCGCGCTCGATCTT
GGCCGTAGCTTGCTGGACCATCGAGCCGACGGACTGGAAGGTTTCGCGGGGCGCACGCATGACGGTGCGG
CTTGCGATGGTTTCGGCATCCTCGGCGGAAAACCCCGCGTCGATCAGTTCTTGCCTGTATGCCTTCCGGT
CAAACGTCCGATTCATTCACCCTCCTTGCGGGATTGCCCCGACTCACGCCGGGGCAATGTGCCCTTATTC
CTGATTTGACCCGCCTGGTGCCTTGGTGTCCAGATAATCCACCTTATCGGCAATGAAGTCGGTCCCGTAG
ACCGTCTGGCCGTCCTTCTCGTACTTGGTATTCCGAATCTTGCCCTGCACGAATACCAGCTCCGCGAAGT
CGCTCTTCTTGATGGAGCGCATGGGGACGTGCTTGGCAATCACGCGCACCCCCCGGCCGTTTTAGCGGCT
AAAAAAGTCATGGCTCTGCCCTCGGGCGGACCACGCCCATCATGACCTTGCCAAGCTCGTCCTGCTTCTC
TTCGATCTTCGCCAGCAGGGCGAGGATCGTGGCATCACCGAACCGCGCCGTGCGCGGGTCGTCGGTGAGC
CAGAGTTTCAGCAGGCCGCCCAGGCGGCCCAGGTCGCCATTGATGCGGGCCAGCTCGCGGACGTGCTCAT
AGTCCACGACGCCCGTGATTTTGTAGCCCTGGCCGACGGCCAGCAGGTAGGCCTACAGGCTCATGCCGGC
CGCCGCCGCCTTTTCCTCAATCGCTCTTCGTTCGTCTGGAAGGCAGTACACCTTGATAGGTGGGCTGCCC
TTCCTGGTTGGCTTGGTTTCATCAGCCATCCGCTTGCCCTCATCTGTTACGCCGGCGGTAGCCGGCCAGC
CTCGCAGAGCAGGATTCCCGTTGAGCACCGCCAGGTGCGAATAAGGGACAGTGAAGAAGGAACACCCGCT
CGCGGGTGGGCCTACTTCACCTATCCTGCCCGGCTGACGCCGTTGGATACACCAAGGAAAGTCTACACGA
ACCCTTTGGCAAAATCCTGTATATCGTGCGAAAAAGGATGGATATACCGAAAAAATCGCTATAATGACCC
CGAAGCAGGGTTATGCAGCGGAAAAGATCCGTCGACCCTTTCCGACGCTCACCGGGCTGGTTGCCCTCGC
CGCTGGGCTGGCGGCCGTCTATGGCCCTGCAAACGCGCCAGAAACGCCGTCGAAGCCGTGTGCGAGACAC
CGCGGCCGCCGGCGTTGTGGATACCTCGCGGAAAACTTGGCCCTCACTGACAGATGAGGGGCGGACGTTG
ACACTTGAGGGGCCGACTCACCCGGCGCGGCGTTGACAGATGAGGGGCAGGCTCGATTTCGGCCGGCGAC
GTGGAGCTGGCCAGCCTCGCAAATCGGCGAAAACGCCTGATTTTACGCGAGTTTCCCACAGACGATGTGG
ACAAGCCTGGGGATAAGTGCCCTGCGGTATTGACACTTGAGGGGCGCGACTACTGACAGATGAGGGGCGC
GATCCTTGACACTTGAGGGGCAGAGTGCTGACAGATGAGGGGCGCACCTATTGACATTTGAGGGGCTGTC
CACAGGCAGAAAATCCAGCATTTGCAAGGGTTTCCGCCCGTTTTTCGGCCACCGCTAACCTGTCTTTTAA
CCTGCTTTTAAACCAATATTTATAAACCTTGTTTTTAACCAGGGCTGCGCCCTGTGCGCGTGACCGCGCA
CGCCGAAGGGGGGTGCCCCCCCTTCTCGAACCCTCCCGGCCCGCTAACGCGGGCCTCCCATCCCCCCAGG
GGCTGCGCCCCTCGGCCGCGAACGGCCTCACCCCAAAAATGGCAGCCAAGCTGACCCGCTAGGGACGTGA
AGTCGATTCCTTCGATGGTTAGCAATCAAAGACTCAGAGTGCTGTCTGGAGCGTGAATCTAACGGTACGT
ATCTCGATTGCTCGGTCGCTATTCGCACTCTGCGAAAGTTCGTACCGCTCATTCACTAGGTTGCGAATCA
TGACCAAAATCCCTTAACGTGAGTTTTCGTTCCACTGAGCGTCAGACCCCGTAGAAAAGATCAAAGGATC
TTCTTGAGATCCTTTTTTTCTGCGCGTAATCTGCTGCTTGCAAACAAAAAAACCACCGCTACCAGCGGTG
GTTTGTTTGCCGGATCAAGAGCTACCAACTCTTTTTCCGAAGGTAACTGGCTTCAGCAGAGCGCAGATAC
CAAATACTGTTCTTCTAGTGTAGCCGTAGTTAGGCCACCACTTCAAGAACTCTGTAGCACCGCCTACATA
CCTCGCTCTGCTAATCCTGTTACCAGTGGCTGCTGCCAGTGGTGATAAGTCGTGTCTTACCGGGTTGGAC
TCAAGACGATAGTTACCGGATAAGGCGCAGCGGTCGGGCTGAACGGGGGGTTCGTGCACACAGCCCAGCT
TGGAGCGAACGACCTACACCGAACTGAGATACCTACAGCGTGAGCTATGAGAAAGCGCCACGCTTCCCGA
AGGGAGAAAGGCGGACAGGTATCCGGTAAGCGGCAGGGTCGGAACAGGAGAGCGCACGAGGGAGCTTCCA
GGGGGAAACGCCTGGTATCTTTATAGTCCTGTCGGGTTTCGCCACCTCTGACTTGAGCGTCGATTTTTGT
GATGCTCGTCAGGGGGGCGGAGCCTATGGAAAAACGCCAGCAACGCGGCCTTTTTACGGTTCCTGGCCTT
TTGCTGGCCTTTTGCTCACATGTTCTTTCCTGCGTTATCCCCTGATTCTGTGGATAACCGTATTACCGCC
TTTGAGTGAGCTGTCGCGAATGCATCTAGATATAATTACATCTTCATCATTCGGTATTTTAAATGACATA
TATCCTCCTTCCGAATAGTTTTAATGGTGATGTTCGATTGGACAGTGTTTTCCATTATTAAAATTTTAAG
TATCACATCATGTTTAATGAAGGATTGATGTTTATTAGAATATTCATAATAGCTTTGTCTTTGCCTCTAT
GTAAATGAAATTGCATAAAAAGCAAATTGCATTATTGGCAATGTACTTATTCTGGATTTTTCGGCACGAT
AAATTATTGGTGTAAGTTTTATATCATGAGTAAAAATTCGGAATGATATTCCTGTCATTTTGTGGCGGTA
GCGTTACTCAAGATATTATCCTACATCATATGTTGATTATTGTAATCAATCGAGCTATTTTTTGTCTAAA
AAGGGGCTTTTATGTCTACAAGTACATCTCAAATTGCGGTTGAATATCCTATTCCTGTCTATCGCTTTAT
TGTTTCTGTCGGAGATGAGAAAATTCCATTTAATAGTGTTTCAGGATTAGATATTAGTTATGACACCATT
GAATACCGAGATGGTGTTGGTAATTGGTTCAAAATGCCGGGTCAGAGTCAGAGCACTAATATCACCTTGC
GTAAAGGCGTTTTCCCGGGGAAAACAGAACTGTTTGATTGGATTAACTCTATTCAGCTTAATCAGGTAGA
GAAAAAGGATATTACCATCAGTTTAACTAATGATGCAGGTACCGAATTATTAATGACCTGGAATGTTTCT
AATGCTTTTCCCACTTCATTGACTTCACCTTCATTTGATGCCACCAGTAATGATATTGCAGTACAGGAAA
TTACGCTGATGGCAGATCGGGTGATTATGCAGGCTGTTTGAAGCATTGATATTTAATCATCTCATATAAG
GGAACTTTTATGACAACCGTTACCAGTTATCCTGGCGTTTATATTGAAGAATTAAATAGCCTGGCCTTGT
CAGTTTCAAATAGCGCCACAGCGGTTCCTGTTTTTGCTGTGGACGAACAAAACCAATATATTAGTGAAGA
TAATGCAATCCGTATTAATTCGTGGATGGATTATCTTAATCTGATTGGCAATTTTAATAATGAAGACAAA
TTAGATGTTTCTGTGCGTGCTTATTTTGCCAATGGAGGTGGATATTGTTATCTCGTCAAAACAACGAGTT
TAGAAAAAATTATTCCAACCTTGGATGATGTAACCTTATTGGTTGCTGCGGGCGAAGATATTAAAACGAC
AGTAGATGTTTTATGTCAGCCAGGAAAAGGGTTATTCGCAGTCTTTGATGGCCCTGAAACAGAGTTGACT
ATCAACGGTGCGGAAGAGGCAAAACAAGCCTATACCGCCACACCATTCGCTGCGGTTTATTATCCTTGGT
TGAAAGCGGATTGGGCTAACATAGATATTCCACCCAGTGCAGTGATGGCGGGAGTTTATGCATCGGTGGA
TTTATCCCGTGGTGTATGGAAAGCGCCTGCCAATGTTGCGTTGAAAGGGGGCCTGGAACCTAAATTTTTA
GTCACGGATGAATTGCAGGGTGAATATAACACTGGCCGCGCTATCAATATGATTCGTAATTTCAGTAACA
CAGGTACTACGGTTTGGGGTGCAAGAACCCTGGAAGATAAAGACAATTGGCGTTATGTTCCAGTGCGACG
CTTGTTTAATTCTGTGGAGCGGGATATCAAGCGTGCCATGAGCTTTGCTATGTTCGAGCCTAATAATCAG
CCTACTTGGGAGCGGGTACGGGCGGCGATTAGCAACTACCTTTATAGCCTGTGGCAACAGGGGGGATTAG
CTGGCAGCAAAGAAGAAGACGCTTATTTTGTGCAAATTGGTAAAGGTATAACGATGACACAGGAGCAGAT
TGATGCAGGGCAAATGATTGTTAAAGTCGGTTTGGCTGCTGTACGGCCTGCGGAATTTATCATTCTCCAG
TTTACGCAAGATGTAGAACAGCGTTAATCATATGATTATGAGGAGTTATCATGTCTGCTATTCTGAAAGC
GCCTGGCGTTTATATTGAAGAAGACGCTTCCCTAGCGTTGTCTGTCAGTAACAGCGCGACTGCCGTGCCT
GTTTTTATCGGAAAATTTACTCCGACAGTGGTTGATTCAATCCAAGTCTGTACCCGTATCAGCAACTGGC
TTGAATTCACTTCCTCTTTTTCCCTAGCTCCAACAGTTGAGATTGTTGTCCAATCTAACACTGAATCTGA
ATCTGAATCTGAAACTTACCACTATATTGAGACAATCAATCTATCTCCAGCTGTGGAAGCATTGCGACTC
TATTTTCAAAATGGCGGAGGAGCTTGCTATATCTACCCATTAAATGATGCTGAAGATGAATTGGTTCTGG
CGGCCATACCAGAAGTCATTGAACAGAAAGGTGATATTACTCTGTTGGTTTGCCCGGAACTCGATCTGGA
TTACAAAACTAAGATCTATGGCGCAGTGAGCTCACTGTTGAATGATAACAAAGTGGGCTATTTCCTGATT
GCGGATAGCAATGATGGAGAATCTGTGTCAGGAGTATGGAATAGTGCTAAGGCCGCCGCCTATTATCCCC
AGTTGGAAACTAACCTAAAATTTTCCACGTTGCCTGGGGATAAGGACATTCGTATCAGCGGTTATCAGGA
TGATGATGAAACACATAAACCGAAAAACTTGGATGAGCTCAGGACAATCAACGAGGCGTTGGCACAGGAT
ATTGATGCAAGATTGCTCGAGGAGAAACAACGTGCTGTCATCATTCCGCCAAGTGCTGCCATTGCGGGCA
TTTATTGCCAAACGGATAATCGTCGCGGTGTTTGGAAAGCGCCAGCCAACGTTGCGCTCACAGGGATCGG
GAGTTTGCTTGATAAGGTAGACGATGAACGGCAGGGAGAGATGAATGACAAGGGAATCAATGTCATCCGT
TCATTTACCGACCGTGGTTTTATGGTCTGGGGAGCCCGTACTTGTGTGGACGCTGCCAACATCAGCTGGC
GTTATATTCCTGTTCGTCGCCTGTTCAATTCCGTTGAACGAGATATCCGCCAGGCGCTACGCGCTGTGTT
GTTTGAAACTAATAGTCAGCCTACCTGGGTACGTGCTAAGGCTGCCGTTGATCAATATCTTTATACCCTT
TGGCAGAAAAATGCATTGATGGGTGCTCGCCCGGAAGAAGCTTATTTTGTGCAAATTGGTCAGGATATCA
CCATGTCCGAGGCTGATATTAAACAGGGTAAGATGATCATGACTGTTGGTTTGGCAGCAGTGCGGCCAGC
TGAGTTCATCATTCTGCAATTTACGCAGGATGTTGTTCAGTAATCTCCATGACTAAACGCCAGGCACTGT
ATTGACAGTGCCTACTCTAACCATCTTGGAGGAGGTGATGATGATGGAGAGACTCCAACCGGGTGTGACT
TTAACAGAAAGTATAATCACGATGGGTCAGCAAGAGATACCCAGTGCTGTGCCGGTGTTTATTGGTTACA
CCGTTCGTTATCCGGAACAATCGGAAGCATCAGTCCGTATCGACAGTTTGGCCGAGTATACCAGCCTGTT
TGGTGACGACCATGTGATGATGTTTGCTGTCAGGCACTATTTTGATAATGGCGGGCAACAGGCATTTGTT
TTACCCCTGAAGGACAATATGCCATCAGTGGAGATGACCACAGCTGAAGCGGAAAATCTGATAGCCGCAT
TGCGCTCTGCTACGGTTAGCGAAGCCATTGGTGGGCATAGTCAGATTACACTGATTTTGGTACCGGATAT
GGCTCGGCTTAATGACAGTGATATTGATGACTCCTCAACCCAGGTAAGCCTGTGGTCCCAAGGCTGGGAG
GCGCTGCTGCAATTGAGTCAGGTTAGGCCCAACCTCTTTGTGCTGTTAGATGCGCCGGATAATGTTGAAC
AGGCGCAGAAGTGTATGACAACGCTATCGTCAGATTATCGTCAATGGGGGGCAGCATATTGGCCTCGTCT
GGAAACTACCTATCAGAAAGAAATATCTGGCAAGGACAATGAATCTCAGGGAATTTTCCAGGGGACTGTT
CTGTCACCCACAGCCGCGGTCGCAGCGGTAATTCAACGCACGGATAACGACGCGGGTGTTTGGAAAGCAC
CGGCCAATATTGCCTTATCCCAGGTTATTCGACCTGTTAAATCTTATCTTCAGGGAAGTGTACTGTTTAA
CAGCAGCGGCACTTCGCTCAATGTGATCCGCAGTTTCCCAGGTAAGGGCATACGGGTATGGGGATGCCGC
ACTCTGGAAAACACGGATAATACGCAGTGGCGCTATCTGCAAACACGTCGGCTGGTTTCCTATGTAACAG
CGCATTTGACCCAATTGGCTCGCATGTATGTCTTCGAGCCAAATAATGAACTTACCTGGATGAAGTTAAA
AGGACAAAGTTACAACTGGTTACGGCAATTATGGTTGCAGGGTGGCTTGTATGGTTCACAGGAGGATGAG
GCATTTAACATTCTGTTAGGCGTAAACGAGACGATGACTGAGGATGATGTTCGTGCAGGAAAAATGATCA
TGAAAGTTGAGTTGGCTGTGTTGTTTCCTGCCGAATTTATTGAGATCAGTTTGGTGTTTAATACCCAAAC
AGAGGCGCTGTCTTAAGAAGGAAAAAGTACGATGAACGATTATTACACACCCGTGGTATCCCATCGTTTT
ATGGCGAGTTTTATTTTTAACCGCATTCCCGATCCGCTGGATATTCGTTTTCAGCGTATCTCTGGCCTTA
GTCGGGAACTACAGGTGACTCAGTACAGTGAGGGAGGAGAAAATGCCCGTAATAACTATTTAGCTGAGAA
AATCCAACACGGTACGTTGACTTTGGAACGGGGCGTGATGACAGTCTCGCCATTGACCTGGATGTTTGAT
CGGGTATTGAGTGGTGAAAAAATCGCTTATGCCGATGTGGTGGTGATGCTACTGAATGAAAATTCACTGC
CATTGTCCAGTTGGACGTTGAGCAATGCGCTGCCGGTACGCTGGCAAACCAGCGACTTTGACGCTAACAG
CAATGCCATATTGGTGAATACCCTTGAATTGCGTTACCAGGATATGCGCTGGCTTGGAGTCAAAATATGA
CAGTAGAAATCAGAGAGTTACTTATCCAGGCAAAGGTAGTGCCATCAACACGACCGACTGAATCAGAACG
GCAAAACCATTCTTTGATACAGGAAAGTCTGGATGAGGCGACTTGGGTGGAAACGATAAAACGCGAAGTG
TTGGCCGCATTACGCGATGAGGAAGGGTGGCGTCCATGAGTCTGATTGAACGTGGTTTAGCTAAGCTGAC
AATTAATGCTTATAAGGATAGGGAAGGGAAGATACGGGCAGGAACGTTGCAGGCCATGTATAACCCTGAC
TCCTTGCAACTGGATTACCAAACGGATTATCAGCAATCCCAAGCGATTAATAGCGAAAAGCAAAGTAGCA
TTTATGTACAGGCCAAGCCCGCAGGGTTATCACTTGAATTAATTTTTGATGCCACGATGCCGGGTAACAA
AACCCCCATTGAAGAGCAGCTCATGCAGCTCAAGCAACTGTGCAGTGTGGATGCAACCAGTAACGAGACG
CGATTCCTGCAAGTTAAATGGGGCAAAATGCGTTGGGAAAGTCGGGGTTACTTTGCTGGCAGGGCCAAGA
GTTTGTCTGTGAATTACACTTTGTTTGATCGTGATGCGACTCCCTTGAGGGTACGGGTAATATTGGCATT
AGTGGCTGATGAAAGTCTGGTGTTGCAGGAGACTGAACAAAATCTGCAATCTCCGGCAAAAATCGCATTA
CGCATACAGGATGGGGTATCTCTGGCTCTGATGGCAGCCAGTACGGCATCAACATTGTCAGGCGGTGTGG
ATTATCTGACGCTGGCCTGGCAAAACGGTCTGGATAATCTCAATGGGTTCGTTCCGGGTGAAATATTGCA
GGCCACCAGGGGAGACGAATCATGAGCCACCAACTGAAAATTATTGCAGATGGTAAGGCACTGTCACTTT
TGGCCGCGGTAGATGTGGACACCTGTTATCGGGTTAACAGTATACCTTCTGCGACATTGAAACTGAGCGT
ACCGGATAGGCCACTCTCTTCTTTCAGTCAGACGGATGTTCAGACAGAACTGGCCCACTGTCAGGTAGGG
AAAACCCTGCGTCTGGAATTGATTGATGGTAGCAAAAAATGGGTGCTGTTTAATGGTCTTATTACCCGTA
AGGCTCTGAGAATTAAGAATAAGCAATTATTGCTCACTCTGGTTGTCAAGCATCGGTTGCAACTGATGGT
GGATACCCAGCATTCACAGCTGTTTAAAGACAAAAGCGAAAAAGCGATCTTAAGCACGCTATTGAATCAG
ACCGGAATCAATGCTCGCTTCGGAAAGATAGCGGCGTTAGATCAAAAGCATGAACAGATGGTGCAATTTC
GTTGTTCAGACTGGCATTTTCTGTTGTGCCGACTGTCGGCAACCGGTGCATGGTTGTTACCTGCCATAGA
AGACGTTCAGTTTGTTCAACCTGATGCTCTGAAATCAAACTCAGCCTATACCTTGAAGAGCAGGGGGGAT
GAGAACAAAGACATCGTTGTCAAGGATGCTTACTGGCAGTTTGACAATCAAATCAACCCCGCTTTGCTGG
AAGTCAGTGGCTGGGATATCAGTAAGCAGCAGGTACAATCAGGCGGTCGCTACGGAAAAATCGCGTTGGG
TAAGGCGGCACTCTCTCCTGATGGATTGGCATCCCTTAATAAAACGGGTTGGGACATTTGTTATAGCAGT
CCGTTAACAACCCAGGAAAGCGGTTATCTGGCACAGGGATTATTGCTTAACCAGCGCATTTCTGGGGTGA
CAGGAGAATTTTTGCTCAAAGGAGATGGGCGTTACCAGTTGGGAGACAACATTCAGCTGACTGGATTTGG
TTCACAGTTAGATGGTACGGCAAGCATTACTGAGGTTCGCCACCGTCTTAATCGGCGAATTGATTGGGAA
ACCACGGTGAGCATTGGTTTACAACATGAATATTTGCCGATATTACCTGATGCTCCCGAACTACATATTG
CGACAGTAGCGAAATATCAGCAGGACAGTGCGGTGTTAAACCGTATCCCCATTATTCTGCCGGTACTGAA
TCGTCCCAATGAATTTTTGTGGGCCAGATTGGGGAAACCTTATGCTAGCCATGAAAGCGGTTTCTGTTTT
TACCCAGAGCCAGGTGACGAAGTTATTATTGGTTTTTTTGAAAATGATCCGCGTTATCCAGTTATTTTAG
GTGCTATGCATAATCCGAAAAATAAGGCCCCTTTTGAACCAACCCAAGATAATAGGGAAAAAGTATTGAT
CGTTAAAAAAGGTGAAGCGCAACAACAATTAGTCATTGATGGCAAAGAGAAAATGATCCGAATTAATGCG
GGTGAAAATCAAATAATGCTTCAGCAAGATAAAGACATTTCTCTGTCAACGAAAAAAGAATTAACACTGA
AAGCGCAGACAATGAATGCCACGATGGATAAATCATTGGCAATGTCCGGGAAAAACAGTGTTGAAATCAA
AGGCGCAAAAATTAATCTTACCCAATGAAAGGTGACGATGAATGGAAAATCAAATACTGACACAACTCTA
TGGTCGTGGTTGGGCTTTTCCTCCGGTCTTTTCCCTTGAAAAGGGGGTAGAGATGGCTGAAGGGGCGGAA
GATGTGAGACAAAGTTTGCAGATTCTGTTTAGTACTGAGCCGGGGGAACGTCTTATGCGTGAAAATTATG
GCTGCGGATTAAATGATTTTATGTTTGAAAATATCCGCAATGAACTTATTGCTGAAATTGAATCCCATAT
CCATGACAACGTATTACGATATGAACCCCGGGCTGATATGACTGATATTCAGGTTCGTCAATCCCCTGGC
ATGGGGAATACTTTGCAAGTGCAGGTCATGTATCGCCTGAGAGGGAGTGATATCAATCAACAAATCCAGG
GAGTACTTGCACTGAGTGAAGGCCGGGTGACGGAGGTAGTATGAGTAGCCCGAGCAAAAAGAATGGTCGT
AGCGGTCCGCAGCCGCATAAACGTTGGGTTTTTACCCTGAATAATCCGAGCGAAGATGAACGTAAAAAGA
TTCGTGATCTGCCGATTAGCCTGTTCGATTATTTCATTGTTGGTGAAGAAGGCAACGAAGAAGGTCGTAC
ACCGCATCTGCAGGGTTTTGCAAATTTTGTTAAAAAGCAGACCTTTAACAAAGTGAAATGGTATCTGGGT
GCCCGTTGCCATATTGAAAAAGCAAAAGGCACCGATCAGCAGAACAAAGAATATTGTAGCAAAGAAGGTA
ACCTGCTGATGGAATGTGGTGCACCGCGTAGCCAGGGTCAGCGTGGTGGCAGTGGTGGTGATTATAAGGA
CGATGACGATAAGGATCCCAAGAAAAAGCGCAAGGTAGGTGGTTCAGGTGGTGGTGGTAGCGGTGGTGGC
GGTTCTGGCGGTGGCGGTAGTGGCGGAGGTGGAAGCGGAGGCATGAGTGAAGCGATTGTGGTGGATGGTG
ACGTGTTACAGTTTGATCCCAACTTTGGCAATCGGCAGGTGACGGTTCCCAGCCCAGGAAAAATTAGCGG
CACAGGACATGCGCAGGTAAGTGGAAAAAAAGTGTGTATTCTGGGGGATGAGAAACAGGTCAGGGTTTCT
GCAACCTATATTACAACAACACATACTACGCCGGGAACAGGAACCATTACTATCAGTGCTCTGGATGCTG
GCCAGCAGGCCCTTCAGTGTACCAGTGGGGCGGCTTTAATTATCAAGGGGCAGCAATTTACGGCGATGTT
TACGCCTGAATTGCCAGCCATGAATAATACAGTGACTCCGCCACAACCGGATGTTACGACACCTTCATCA
GGAAAAGGACGTTTTATCACTCAACAAAATTTTGCTACCGTAAATGGTGGTTCAGGTGGTGGTGGTAGCG
GTGGTGGCGGTTCTGGCGGTGGCGGTAGTGGCGGAGGTGGAAGCGGAGGCGGTGGAAGTGGCGGTGCACC
GAAAAAGAAACGCAAAGTTGGTATTCATGGTGTTCCGGCAGCAATGGATAAGAAATACTCAATAGGCTTA
GATATCGGCACAAATAGCGTCGGATGGGCGGTGATCACTGATGAATATAAGGTTCCGTCTAAAAAGTTCA
AGGTTCTGGGAAATACAGACCGCCACAGTATCAAAAAAAATCTTATAGGGGCTCTTTTATTTGACAGTGG
AGAGACAGCGGAAGCGACTCGTCTCAAACGGACAGCTCGTAGAAGGTATACACGTCGGAAGAATCGTATT
TGTTATCTACAGGAGATTTTTTCAAATGAGATGGCGAAAGTAGATGATAGTTTCTTTCATCGACTTGAAG
AGTCTTTTTTGGTGGAAGAAGACAAGAAGCATGAACGTCATCCTATTTTTGGAAATATAGTAGATGAAGT
TGCTTATCATGAGAAATATCCAACTATCTATCATCTGCGAAAAAAATTGGTAGATTCTACTGATAAAGCG
GATTTGCGCTTAATCTATTTGGCCTTAGCGCATATGATTAAGTTTCGTGGTCATTTTTTGATTGAGGGAG
ATTTAAATCCTGATAATAGTGATGTGGACAAACTATTTATCCAGTTGGTACAAACCTACAATCAATTATT
TGAAGAAAACCCTATTAACGCAAGTGGAGTAGATGCTAAAGCGATTCTTTCTGCACGATTGAGTAAATCA
AGACGATTAGAAAATCTCATTGCTCAGCTCCCCGGTGAGAAGAAAAATGGCTTATTTGGGAATCTCATTG
CTTTGTCATTGGGTTTGACCCCTAATTTTAAATCAAATTTTGATTTGGCAGAAGATGCTAAATTACAGCT
TTCAAAAGATACTTACGATGATGATTTAGATAATTTATTGGCGCAAATTGGAGATCAATATGCTGATTTG
TTTTTGGCAGCTAAGAATTTATCAGATGCTATTTTACTTTCAGATATCCTAAGAGTAAATACTGAAATAA
CTAAGGCTCCCCTATCAGCTTCAATGATTAAACGCTACGATGAACATCATCAAGACTTGACTCTTTTAAA
AGCTTTAGTTCGACAACAACTTCCAGAAAAGTATAAAGAAATCTTTTTTGATCAATCAAAAAACGGATAT
GCAGGTTATATTGATGGGGGAGCTAGCCAAGAAGAATTTTATAAATTTATCAAACCAATTTTAGAAAAAA
TGGATGGTACTGAGGAATTATTGGTGAAACTAAATCGTGAAGATTTGCTGCGCAAGCAACGGACCTTTGA
CAACGGCTCTATTCCCCATCAAATTCACTTGGGTGAGCTGCATGCTATTTTGAGAAGACAAGAAGACTTT
TATCCATTTTTAAAAGACAATCGTGAGAAGATTGAAAAAATCTTGACTTTTCGAATTCCTTATTATGTTG
GTCCATTGGCGCGTGGCAATAGTCGTTTTGCATGGATGACTCGGAAGTCTGAAGAAACAATTACCCCATG
GAATTTTGAAGAAGTTGTCGATAAAGGTGCTTCAGCTCAATCATTTATTGAACGCATGACAAACTTTGAT
AAAAATCTTCCAAATGAAAAAGTACTACCAAAACATAGTTTGCTTTATGAGTATTTTACGGTTTATAACG
AATTGACAAAGGTCAAATATGTTACTGAAGGAATGCGAAAACCAGCATTTCTTTCAGGTGAACAGAAGAA
AGCCATTGTTGATTTACTCTTCAAAACAAATCGAAAAGTAACCGTTAAGCAATTAAAAGAAGATTATTTC
AAAAAAATAGAATGTTTTGATAGTGTTGAAATTTCAGGAGTTGAAGATAGATTTAATGCTTCATTAGGTA
CCTACCATGATTTGCTAAAAATTATTAAAGATAAAGATTTTTTGGATAATGAAGAAAATGAAGATATCTT
AGAGGATATTGTTTTAACATTGACCTTATTTGAAGATAGGGAGATGATTGAGGAAAGACTTAAAACATAT
GCTCACCTCTTTGATGATAAGGTGATGAAACAGCTTAAACGTCGCCGTTATACTGGTTGGGGACGTTTGT
CTCGAAAATTGATTAATGGTATTAGGGATAAGCAATCTGGCAAAACAATATTAGATTTTTTGAAATCAGA
TGGTTTTGCCAATCGCAATTTTATGCAGCTGATCCATGATGATAGTTTGACATTTAAAGAAGACATTCAA
AAAGCACAAGTGTCTGGACAAGGCGATAGTTTACATGAACATATTGCAAATTTAGCTGGTAGCCCTGCTA
TTAAAAAAGGTATTTTACAGACTGTAAAAGTTGTTGATGAATTGGTCAAAGTAATGGGGCGGCATAAGCC
AGAAAATATCGTTATTGAAATGGCACGTGAAAATCAGACAACTCAAAAGGGCCAGAAAAATTCGCGAGAG
CGTATGAAACGAATCGAAGAAGGTATCAAAGAATTAGGAAGTCAGATTCTTAAAGAGCATCCTGTTGAAA
ATACTCAATTGCAAAATGAAAAGCTCTATCTCTATTATCTCCAAAATGGAAGAGACATGTATGTGGACCA
AGAATTAGATATTAATCGTTTAAGTGATTATGATGTCGATCACATTGTTCCACAAAGTTTCCTTAAAGAC
GATTCAATAGACAATAAGGTCTTAACGCGTTCTGATAAAAATCGTGGTAAATCGGATAACGTTCCAAGTG
AAGAAGTAGTCAAAAAGATGAAAAACTATTGGAGACAACTTCTAAACGCCAAGTTAATCACTCAACGTAA
GTTTGATAATTTAACGAAAGCTGAACGTGGAGGTTTGAGTGAACTTGATAAAGCTGGTTTTATCAAACGC
CAATTGGTTGAAACTCGCCAAATCACTAAGCATGTGGCACAAATTTTGGATAGTCGCATGAATACTAAAT
ACGATGAAAATGATAAACTTATTCGAGAGGTTAAAGTGATTACCTTAAAATCTAAATTAGTTTCTGACTT
CCGAAAAGATTTCCAATTCTATAAAGTACGTGAGATTAACAATTACCATCATGCCCATGATGCGTATCTA
AATGCCGTCGTTGGAACTGCTTTGATTAAGAAATATCCAAAACTTGAATCGGAGTTTGTCTATGGTGATT
ATAAAGTTTATGATGTTCGTAAAATGATTGCTAAGTCTGAGCAAGAAATAGGCAAAGCAACCGCAAAATA
TTTCTTTTACTCTAATATCATGAACTTCTTCAAAACAGAAATTACACTTGCAAATGGAGAGATTCGCAAA
CGCCCTCTAATCGAAACTAATGGGGAAACTGGAGAAATTGTCTGGGATAAAGGGCGAGATTTTGCCACAG
TGCGCAAAGTATTGTCCATGCCCCAAGTCAATATTGTCAAGAAAACAGAAGTACAGACAGGCGGATTCTC
CAAGGAGTCAATTTTACCAAAAAGAAATTCGGACAAGCTTATTGCTCGTAAAAAAGACTGGGATCCAAAA
AAATATGGTGGTTTTGATAGTCCAACGGTAGCTTATTCAGTCCTAGTGGTTGCTAAGGTGGAAAAAGGGA
AATCGAAGAAGTTAAAATCCGTTAAAGAGTTACTAGGGATCACAATTATGGAAAGAAGTTCCTTTGAAAA
AAATCCGATTGACTTTTTAGAAGCTAAAGGATATAAGGAAGTTAAAAAAGACTTAATCATTAAACTACCT
AAATATAGTCTTTTTGAGTTAGAAAACGGTCGTAAACGGATGCTGGCTAGTGCCGGAGAATTACAAAAAG
GAAATGAGCTGGCTCTGCCAAGCAAATATGTGAATTTTTTATATTTAGCTAGTCATTATGAAAAGTTGAA
GGGTAGTCCAGAAGATAACGAACAAAAACAATTGTTTGTGGAGCAGCATAAGCATTATTTAGATGAGATT
ATTGAGCAAATCAGTGAATTTTCTAAGCGTGTTATTTTAGCAGATGCCAATTTAGATAAAGTTCTTAGTG
CATATAACAAACATAGAGACAAACCAATACGTGAACAAGCAGAAAATATTATTCATTTATTTACGTTGAC
GAATCTTGGAGCTCCCGCTGCTTTTAAATATTTTGATACAACAATTGATCGTAAACGATATACGTCTACA
AAAGAAGTTTTAGATGCCACTCTTATCCATCAATCCATCACTGGTCTTTATGAAACACGCATTGATTTGA
GTCAGCTAGGAGGTGACAAACGTCCGGCAGCAACCAAAAAGGCAGGTCAGGCCAAAAAGAAATAGAGTAT
TGACTGAATTAAATAGAATTAACGAAGGTGTAAATAATTATTTATTTGCTGACGAATCGCTGTGACAAAT
AAACACAGGTGATGTTATGGAATTAAATGAGTTAACTAACAAATTGTCAAATTTGGTGCCAATGACCGAT
TTTAAATTAGATAATCGAGCCAGTTTGCAATTGCTTAAATATATTGAAGCGTATACGAAGATAATACCCT
TTAATTCTGGCGATAAATATTGGAATGACTTTTTCTTTATGTCAGGAAATACGCCAGAGAAACTTGCAAA
ATTATATCAGAAAGAAATAGAACCCAATGGGGAGTTATTACCTCAGCAGGCTTTTTTGTTGGCGGTTTTG
CGTTTATTGGAAACACCAATATCCTTATTAAATGTATTACCTGCTGCTCATCGTGAGCTCTATTATCGGG
AGCTTTTAGGCTTGTCTTCCCATGCGGCACAGCCTGATCAGGTTGCTTTATCTATGGAACTGAATTCGAC
AGTGATGGAACAGCTGCTCCCTGAAGGAACCCTGTTTGAGGCTGGTCAGGATGAACAAGGCAATGCATTG
CAATATGCCCTGGATGCCAGTTTGCTGGCTAATCGTGGATATATCAGTGACTTGCGCTGGTTACGGAATG
ACGGGGAAAAGCAATGGGTTACTTCTGCTCCATGGGATTTACAGGCACAGGTGTCACTGCCGTCTGATGG
GATACGATTATTTGGTAAGACAAATAGTGATCAGCAGGTATTTGGTGGGGTGTTGATAACGTCATCACTT
CTGGCGATGGAAGCGGGGATAAGGAAGATCATTGTTACTTTTGAGCAGGAGATGAACACCCAAGAACTGG
TGGCACAGGTCAGCAGTGGAAATCAATGGCTAACATTGACGTCTGAGGTAAATAAGAAAGAGGTCACACT
GACACTGTCAGACAAAGAACCGGCAATCAGTGCGCCAGAGGATCTGGATAATCTCTTTTTCACGCAACCG
GTACTCAGGCTACAGGGAAAGGATAGTCAGGCACTGCCGGAGGTGACGGGTATCAGCGTTTCGGAAAAGG
ATGATACTAAGGATACCTCTTTTGAGATGTATCACTTAACACCATTTGGTTATAGCAGTGATATAGAGCC
ATTGGAGGAAAATCCAGCGTTATATTTAGGCTTTACTGATGTAAAGCCAGGGCAAACACTGGCGCTGTAT
TGGAAATTAAAATCCCCGCAGCAACCAACCGTTTCCTGGTATTACCTGGATCAACATAATCAATGGGCTG
AATTGGATTCATGGGTCAGTGATGGAACCCAGAATCTGTATCAGGATGGTACTTGGCACGTTGAGTTGCC
TGTGGATGCATCCAATCAGGCAGAGCAGATGCCAGTTGGACGCTATTGGTTGCGGGCAGTGGTGGAGGTA
CCCGCTCATGAGGGGGCGTTGGGGAAGGCTCCTTGGCTATATGGTCTAATCTATAACGCCATGACGGCAA
CCTTGGTTAATGTAGATAGCATCAGTGACAGCCATTTCTTAACCCCTTTGCCTGCCAGCAGCATACAGCG
GCCCGTTGAACCCATCATTGTGTTGGCATCGGTCAACCAGCCTTGGGCATCATGGGGTGGACGTATACCT
GAATCCTACAGTGCCTTTTTTGAACGGATAGCTCAAAACCTGTCTCATCGAAACCGGTCCTTAACCTGGG
GAAATATGGTGACATTACTCAAAGAGCGTTATGTCAGCATCTTTGATGTTAAGTATCCAGGTAATGATGA
ACTCACCAGAGTGCCAGCATTGGAGCAGCAGCAACTAACAGTGATTCCAGCAAACCGGTACAACGATAGC
GATGATTCTCTGCGTCCGGTACTGAATCCTGCTCGTCTGCAAGAGATGGCTGATTGGTTGCAGCAGAAAG
ACTCTCCCTGGGCCTCTATTGAGGTCAGGAATCCAGAATACTTGGATGTGAAAATCCATTACGAGGTGAT
TTTTAAACCTGATGTGAACGAAGATTTTGGCTATCGCCAGCTACAGCAGCAACTGTGTGAGGTGTATATG
CCTTGGAGCATAGATGAGCAGCGGCCCGTTGTATTGAATAACAGCATTAATTATTTCCAGTTGTTAGCCA
CTATTCAACAGCAACCGCTGGTTGAGCGAGTCACTCGTCTGACACTACATCGGGCTGATTCTTCTGATGA
GAGTGATGGTACAGCATCTGTGGAAGCCAAAGATAATGAAGTGCTTATTTTAGTCTGGGAAGAGGACGAT
AATCTGCAATACCGAGGAAATGACTATGAGTAATCAGGATGCACTGTTTCATAGCGTTAAAGACGATATT
CACTTTGATACCTTGCTGGAACAAGCTCATCAGGTGATTGAAAAACAGGCTGAAAAACTGTGGAGTGATA
CGGCAGAGCATGATCCGGGTATCACATTTTTGCAGGGAATCAGTTACGGTGTGTCAGATTTGGCTTACCG
ACATACATTACCCCTGAAAGATTTACTGACTCCGGCGCCGGATGAGCAGCAGCAAGAGGGAATTTTTCCT
GCCGAATTTGGCCCGCATAATACACTGACTTGTGGGCCGGTGACAGCGGATGATTATCGCAAGGCATTGT
TAGATCTACACAGCAGCGACAGCCTGGATGGTACTCAGCAGGATGAGGGGGATTTTCTGTTCCGGAGTGT
GCAACTGGTGCGTGAACCGGAAAAACAGCGTTATACCTATTGGTATGATGCAACCAAGAGGGAATATAGC
TTTGTCAACAGTGAAGGGGCTAAAGAGTTTACCTTGCGGGGGAATTACTGGTTGTATCTGGAACCAACCC
GTTGGACTCAGGGTAATATTGCCGCTGCTACCAGACAACTGACAGAATTTTTGACTAAAAATCGCAATAT
TGGTGAATCTGTCAGCAACATTATCTGGCTACAACCGGTTGATCTGCCACTGTTGCTGGATGTTGAACTG
GATGATGATGTAGGTGCACAGGATGTCCCCGGTATTTTTGCGGCGGTGTATAGCACCGCAGAGCAGTATC
TGATGCCTGGAGCACAGCGTTACCGTACGGAAGTACTGCAAAATGCTGGGATGAGCAATGATCAAATCTT
CGAAGGTCCATTATTGGAACATGGCTGGATACCAGAGCTGCCGGCAGCCCGTGATTATACTCAAAGGCTC
ACTCTCAATCTTAGCCGGTTGGTAAATAGTCTGCTTGAGATTGAGGGCATTAAACATGTGAATCGTCTTC
GTCTGGATGATAGCTTCGATAAAACTGCTATTGAACCCGTTAAGGGGGATACCTGGTCGTGGTCGATCAA
AGAGGGCTATTATCCACGTCTTTGGGGAGAAGACCCACTTAACCAATTGGCGCAACAAAATGGCCCGCTT
AGGGTGATAGCCAAAGGAGGGATTAGCGTCAGTGTGAGTAAAGAGCAAATCCAGGCCAGTTTACCCAGTC
AATCACTGATTCAAAATGAGCCGGTAATATTGGCTTACGGCCAGCACCGTGACGTTGGCAGCTATTATCC
CGTCAGTGATACTTTGCCGCCTTGCTATGGACTACAACATTCTTTGTCTGAAAGTGAACACTTATTGCCA
CTTCATCAATTTATGTTGCCATTTGAACAATTATTGGCCTGTGGTTGTCAACAGATAGCCATGCTCCCGC
GGTTACTGGCTTTTCAGCGCGAAGGTTATGAGGTTTGGGGTGATCAGTGGCCCTTTAAGTCAGGCTCAGT
GAATGATGACGCCCATCAAGATTATGCCCCTGCATTAAAGGATTTGTTAGGACAGATTGCGCTGGATAGT
GATCATGAATTGGATATTATTAATTACTTGCTGGGTTACTTTGGCACACAGCGGGCACCGCGTACCTTTA
CGACACAACTCGATGATTTTCGTGCGGTCCAACAGGGTTATCTGGCCCAGCAACCGACATTGACTTACCA
CCGCTCCAATATTCGTATCGATCAGGTATCGTCGCTACAAAAACGTATTGCTGCTCGCATGGGGCTGGGC
GGTGAGTTGTTTAAACCTCAACCGGATCTGAGCCAACTGCCTTTTTATTTGATTGAACATCGAGCGTTGC
TGCCAGTCAAACCCAATAGTCAGTTTGATAAGGAACAGAAACCAGCCTCGGTGACAGAGGAGGGGGGCAG
CCAAACAGGTCAACATTATGTGGTCATTGAACAGAAGGGCATTGATGGCAAGCTGACACAGGGGCAAGTG
ATCAATTTAATTCTGTATGAAGGAGAGCAGGGAGAAACCCAATTTACGATACGCGGTCAGATGGTATTCA
AAACCGAGGGGGATAAGTTTTGGTTGGATGTGAATAATAGTGCGCAACTGGAATATAATCTGGCGCGGGT
AATGACAGCAGCCAAGGCGAGTAAACTCTTTTGGCAAAACAGCCCGGTATGGATGGAGGATATGGGCTAT
CGTCTGGCCTATGCTAGTGACCAATCCTCATTGCCTGTGAATCAACGGCGCTTGACCCGCACAGTGCAAA
CTCCATTCCCGCCGATGGTTGTTGTAGGTAGCGAAATCACCCTGTTAAAGCAGGTGGGGATAGTCAATTT
AAAAAAAGCGGAGTCAGAAAAACTTTATGCAAAAGTTGTTAGCTTTGATCGCATTGAAGGGACCTTGATT
ATTGAGCGTTTGGGTAATTCCACTCTGGCTTTTCCTACCTCGGAAGAGGCGTGGCGGTATAGTTGGTATT
TTTCGGGGGAGAAATATGAAAGGACTGACCGCTTTTCATTTGTGATTAGCGTAGTAGTGAACAGTGACTT
AATTAAATTGCCCGGTGTTGATCCCTATAAATTGGAAGAATGGGTGAAAGAAACGATTCTTACCGAATTT
CCAGCTCATATTTCTATGATTATCCATTGGATGGATCGGGAAGCCTTTTTAAATTTCGCCAATACCTATC
AGCGTTGGCAAAATAATGGTACGCCACTGGGGGATGCGGCTTATTCCATTCTAGAAAGTTTGACACTTGG
TAAATTGCCATCTGCCTTAAAAGGTGTTGGCACAATGCGTATTGCCACATCTAGTCAAAGAGAAGAAGTG
GTGGGTAGTAATGGTGATCAATGGAATACAGATGGAATAACCCAGAATGAATTATTCTATGTTCCTAAAG
AGAGCTAGGAAAAATAAATATCTGCCACTAATGATGTTGAATTAAATATGTTTTCTGGAGTTAATCATGA
ACGAAACTCGTTATAATGCAACTGTACAAGAACAACAAACATTATCTAATCCAAAAGCTGTTGGACCTGA
CATCGATAAATTAAAGGATAAATTTAAAGAGGGCAGTATTCCCCTGCAAACCGATTTCAATGAGTTAATT
GATATTGCCGATATTGGACGTAAAGCCTGTGGTCAAGCGCCACAACAAAATGGCCCAGGAGAAGGATTGA
AATTGGCTGATGACGGTACGCTTAATTTAAAAATAGGCACTTTTTCCAATAAAGACTTTTCTCCATTAAT
ATTAAAAGATGATGTTTTATCTGTAGATCTTGGTAGTGGTCTGACTAATGAAACCAATGGAATCTGTGTC
GGTCAGGGCGATGGTATTACAGTTAACACTAGCAATGTAGCTGTAAAACAAGGTAACGGAATTAGCGTTA
CTAGTAGTGGTGGTGTTGCCGTTAAAGTTAGTGCTAATAAGGGACTTAGCGTTGATAGTAGTGGTGTTGC
AGTTAAAGTTAATACTGATAAGGGAATTAGCGTTGATGGTAATGGTGTTGCAGTTAAAGTTAATACTAGT
AAAGGAATTAGCGTTGATAATACAGGTGTTGCAGTTATAGCTAATGCTAGTAAGGGAATTAGCGTTGATG
GTAGTGGTGTTGCAGTTATAGCTAATACTAGTAAAGGAATTAGCGTTGATGGTAGTGGTGTTGCAGTTAT
AGCTAATACTAGTAAAGGAATTAGCGTTGATAATACAGGTGTTGCAGTTATAGCTAATGCTAGTAAGGGA
ATTAGCGTTGATGGTAGTGGTGTTGCAGTTATAGCTAATACTAGTAAAGGAATTAGCGTTGATGGTAGTG
GTGTTGCAGTTATAGCTAATACTAGTAAAGGAATTAGCGTTGATAGTAGTGGTGTTGCAGTTAAAGTTAA
AGCTAATGGCGGAATTAAAGTAGATGCTAATGGTGTTGCAATTGATCCTAATAATGTACTCCCCAAGGGA
GTGATTGTAATGTTCTCTGGCAGTACTGCACCAACTGGTTGGGCGTTATGTGATGGCAATAATGGTACAC
CAAATTTAATCGATCGATTTATTTTAGGTGGGAAAGGGACTGATATTAATGGAGTGAGTACTAATACAGC
TTCAGGTACTAAAAATAGTAAGTTATTCGATTTCAGTTCTGATGAAGCTACATTAACTATTGATGGTAAA
ACACTGGGGAGAGGCGGTTCTGGCGGCGGTGGTTCTGGCGGTAACGATAAACTGACCCTGTGGACCACAC
CGGCACCGAGTCCGAATTGTCGTCTGAATGCAGAAAAAGATGCAAAACTGACACTGGTTCTGACCAAATG
TGGTAGCCAGATTCTGGCAACCGTTAGCGTTCTGGCAGTTAAAGGTAGCCTGGCACCGATTAGCGGCACC
GTTCAGAGCGCACATCTGATTATTCGTTTTGATGAAAATGGCGTGCTGCTGAATAATAGCTTTCTGGATC
CGGAATATTGGAATTTTCGTAATGGTGATCTGACCGAAGGCACCGCATATACCAATGCAGTTGGTTTTAT
GCCGAATCTGAGCGCATATCCGAAAAGCCATGGTAAAACCGCAAAAAGCAATATTGTTAGCCAGGTGTAT
CTGAACGGCGATAAAACAAAACCGGTTACACTGACCATTACACTGAATGGCACCCAAGAAACCGGTGATA
CCACACCGAGCGCCTATAGCATGAGCTTTAGCTGGGATTGGAGCGGTCATAACTATATCAATGAAATTTT
TGCGACCAGCAGCTACACCTTTAGCTATATTGCACAAGAAGGTGGCTCTGGTGGTGGTGGTTCAGGTGGT
CACGATCATGATATTAAGATAACGGGCACAGGAAAACATTCTCACAAAAACAAAGTAACAGTCCCTTATT
ATATTCTGGCTTTCATCATAAAGCTTTAATATATATGAAAAATTGAAAATATAAATTATCCATTAATAAT
AAAGAGGATATTAGCATGACTTCGGAGCCAAATCTGTTAAACCGGATTACAATTACTATTGAAGCTAATA
ATCAACAAGTAGCTAGAAAAGTATTGCATGGCTCCTTGCTTAATCAAGCTAATATAAATAAATTATTTAA
TTCATACTTTAATGAATATGAAATTAATAGGGGTGTTTATTTAGAAACATTAATCCTGAATCTTGGTACG
ATAAATTTCCATGATTTTAATTCATTGTTTCCTACTCTCCTAAAAGCTGCATTGAATAAAGAATTCAGTC
AATATCAGATAAACAACCATAGGGAAGAAATGCTATTTAATGAGACAATATCAAATCAAGCTACTGATAA
GTCTTACATATTTGGCGATAACAAATTAATTGATGCAGAGAATTTCATTCACTTTTTATATCAAAAGCAT
TCCACATTAAATCTAGTAGAAGCAATGGGAAATAATGGTATTGAAAAATTAACAAATCAGTTAACACAAA
TAGAAAATAAATTTGCGTTATTATTGGCAAAAAGTTGTTTGTCTGAGGAAGGCTTAAAACGACTCTTGGC
TATCAAACAACCCGATTTATTAATCGCTATCAATCGCAGATTATCTGAAAGAATAAATAGACCACAATAT
CAGGAGAAGCTTGTTTCCTGCGGACAACTGATATTTAGTGCTCTGGGATATATACAACAGTACAATATAC
AGGAAATTCCTAAACCGGATGAAAAAGTTATTGCACGCATAACAACTGAACTTAATAATAATGGTTTGCT
TAATACAATACCTATTATTACACTATTTCGTCAGAGTGGGATTAACGATTCATCACTAAATGATTGGCTA
AAGAAAATCTGGCAGGTGAGATCAATTTCACAGTTATGCAGAAAGTATCTTTCTGCTAAGGAATACCAAT
ATCTGTCAGAACATTTTGTTTCAAAGAGCGTCGATAAAAATAGATATGATGAAGAGCCCGTAAATCAGAG
CATATTATCAAGGTTGAATAATAATTCCATTAAAGAAGGAAATAATCACAGTCAACTCTGTACTCTCAGT
AGACTATATTCTGAACCCGTTGTATTACCTGAACAAACCATTCTACGTCAGGTTAGTAATACAGTAGATC
AGAGCATATTATCAAGGTTGAATAATGCCTCCATTAAAGAAGGAAATAACCAAAGTCAACTTCGCACTCT
CAGTAGACTATATTCTGAGCCCGTTGCATTACCTGAACAAACCATTCCACGTCAGGTTAGTAATACAGGT
ATATTAATTCTATGGCCAATGCTACCTACACTATTTAACCAGCTTGGTCTACTTGAGAAAAAGAAATTTA
TCCATCGTCAGGCCCAGTTTAATGCCGTTGATTTTCTTGATTACCTGATTTGGGGAACCGAAGATGTGAA
AGTGGAACGAAAGGTTTTGAATAATGTTCTATGTGGGTTAATGGCTGATGAAATTACTGAACCAATGCCT
ATTGAACCAGAAAAACAATGGATAATAATTCAATGGCTGGACGCTATTATCTCCCAACTTTCTGGCTGGA
AAAAGTTAAGTCGTAATGACGTCCGTCAATTATTTCTACAACGACCAGGAGAATTACTGATCAATGAACA
GGAAATTAAAATCACAATACAGCAACAACCATTTGATGCTCTGTTAACTGATTGGCCGTGGCCAATGAAT
ATGGCTTGTTTTAGCTGGTTGAGTCAACCATTAACCATTACGTGGTTATAACCATTGACCACAATGACTT
AGTCTGAGTAAAAAATATGAATATATCGCCTGTTTTTTATGATTCATTGAATCAGGATAACGACCGTGAT
CTATCGTTTTTATTTAGCGAACTGGAACGAATAGATCTCGCTCTTCAACACCATTTTTATTGTGTAGAAA
GTCAGCGAAGTGAGCTCCTGGATGAGTTTCTGCTCACTGAGGCGGAAGTGGTGACCAGGCTGGATAAGCC
ACTTGGTAAACCTCATTGGATAAATGATGATTATCTGGCGATATCGCAAAAGGGCAATGTAAGCCTAATG
GCAGCGTCCAGATTAATGGATCTGATCGAACGCTTTGAACTGACTGATTTTGAGCGCGATGTTTTACTAT
TAGGCTTATTGCCCCATTTTGATAGCCGCTATTATCGACTGTTTTCGCTGATTCAAGGGGGACAACAGGG
TCGATTACCTTCTTTTGCGCTGGCATTGGAACTGTTTTGCCACTCGGCGCTGGAGAAACAGGTACAGCAA
GCGAGTTTTCTGCACCGGGCACCTTTGATGGGTTGCCAGCTATTATCCATCGATACTAGTCAAAAAACGC
TGGCCTGGCTCCAGACTCCCTTTATTACTGACAGCGGGGTATATCACTTTTTACTGGGGCATCACTACAT
TATGCCGGCTTTAGAACATTGTGCTGAGTGGTTAACACCGACAGGGATTGGCTGTTATCCTGAAGGATTA
AAACAAGTACTGGGTAACGTATTGTTATCTGACAACGATAATATTAGACCGATTGTCTTATTACGGGGAA
TGGCCGGCAGTGCCAGAGCTTATACCATTACTAATATGATGGCTTCAGAAGGGAAGCAAACACTGCTGGT
AGATATATCCAAACTTGCTGATAGCGATGAAAAAAACATTATTCTTCAGATAAAGCATATTTTGCGGGAA
ACCCGCATGCATGGAGCATGTTTATTATTACGGAATTTTTGCTTGTTAGTGGAACAGAATAAACAACTAT
TGGACTCCCTGTCAGAGTTATTGAATCAACCTGAATTAAGAATTGTTTGCCTGATTGAGCCTTATTCCCC
ATTGGTATGGCTGAAAAAGATACCGGTATTACTGATTGAGATGCCACTTTTAACGCCTGCGGAAAAAGCC
AGATTGTTAATTGCCAGCTTACCGGATAATTGTTCCGAGGATATTGATACGATAACTTTAAGCCAGCGTT
ACACTTTTAACCCAGAAACCCTGCCATTGATTTTGCAAGAGGCCCAGCTTTATCAACAGCAGCGAGATCC
GCTGGATATCTTGCAGCAATGCGATATACGCCAGGCATTAAATTTGCGTGCTCAACAAAATTTCGGTCAA
TTGGCACAGCGGATTATTCCTAAGCGCTCATTAAAGGATTTATTGGTATCCGATGAGATTGCTCAGCAGT
TACGGGAAATACTCATAGCAATTAAGTATCGGGAACAGGTTCTGGCGGGAGGGTTTAAAGATAAAATTGC
CTATGGCACTGGTATCAGCGCCCTGTTTTATGGTGATTCAGGCACTGGAAAAACCATGGCAGCAGAAGTG
ATTGCTGACCACATTGGCGTTGACTTAATAAAAGTGGATTTATCTACAGTAGTGAATAAATACATCGGTG
AAACAGAAAAAAACTTATCCCGTATTTTCGATTTGGCGGAACAGGATGCAGGGGTATTATTCTTTGATGA
AGCTGACGCACTGTTTGGTAAACGCAGTGAAACTAAAGATTCCCAGGACAGACATGCCAATATTGAAGTT
TCTTACTTATTACAGCGCCTGGAGAATTACCCGGGTCTGGTCATTTTATCCACCAATAATCGTGGTCATT
TAGACAGTGCTTTTAATCGTCGTTTTACTTTCATTACCCGTTTTACTTACCCGGATGAAAAAATCCGTAA
AAAAATGTGGCAGGAAATTTGGCCTAGAAATATAAAAATATCGGAAGATATCGATTTTAACGAATTAGCT
CAACGAACAAGCGTGACTGGCGCGAATATCCGCAATATTGCTTTATTGTCTTCATTCTTTGCTTCAGAGC
AGGGGAATGATGAAGTCAGTAATGAAAATATTGAAATTGCATTGAAGCGTGAATTAGCTAAAGTCGGACG
ATTAACATTTTAAAAGTTATCACAATGAAAGTATTGAAATATTAAATAAATTTATTACCAAAAAGTTATC
ACGATATAATTTAAGAGAGGTTTTTTATGTTAAACACGCAAACTATTATTGATGTCAATAAGGCAATGGA
TGCCATGCTGCGCGCATATCTGAATCAAGATATTGCCATTCGTTTTGATCTACCTGAATTGGATACTATG
CAATCTGATGCGATGGTAAGTATCTTTCTTTATGACATTCATGAAGATTTACAGCTTCGCTCGGCAGAAT
CAAGAGGGTTTGATGTTTATGCCGGGAGGTTATTGCCTGGTTGGGTAAATATTAAATGTAACTATCTGAT
TACCTATTGGGAAGCTTCTAAGCCAGCGACTGATGCCAGCAGTCCGGATAGCCAACCTGATAACCAGGCA
ATACAAGTGATGTCACAAGTATTAAATGCCTTGATTAATAATCGTCAATTGGCAGGTATTCCTGGTGCTT
ATACTCAGGTTGTACCGCCTAAAGAGAGTTTAAATAGCCTGGGGAATTTCTGGCAATCACTGGGTAATCG
CCCACGGCTTTCTCTCAATTATTCAGTGACAGTACCTGTTAGCCTAAACGATGGTCAGGATAGCGCGACT
CCGGTTACCGCGGTTTCTTCTACAGTGGAACAAACGGCATCGCTCAGTCAAGAAGTGGTTAGTCATGCTT
TACGCGAATTACTCATTACGGAATTAGGAGGAGGAGAGGATAACCGGTTGGTACTGAGTAAAGTTGAATT
ATCCGCAGTGAAAGAGACGATGACTCAAGACAGTCCGGCTCAGATGATTATATTGTTGTCTGTTTCAGGC
ATTACACGACAGGAATATTTGAAGGAAATTGATAATATCTTTGATCGTTGGGTAAATAATGCTGAAGTTA
TTACCACTATTGATGATTGTGGGATTAGAATTGAAAGTATAACGAAAGATAATCTTGTAGGAATTTAAAT
TTTTTTAATTAAATAAAGGAATTAATATTGATTTGATAGAGCATGTAATCAATAACTTCTATGAAAATGT
TGAAAAACAATACACGGAAACACTTAACTTACAATTAAATTGTTAAAG
